Addgene plasmid #98613: pENTR-2B-Nkx2-5 Y191C
Purpose: Gateway entry vector for NKX2-5 Y191C
Depositing lab: Richard Harvey. Depositing organization: Victor Chang Cardiac Research Institute. Publication: NKX2-5 mutations causative for congenital heart disease retain functionality and are directed to hundreds of targets. Bouveret R, Waardenberg AJ, Schonrock N, Ramialison M, Doan T, de Jong D, Bondue A, Kaur G, Mohamed S, Fonoudi H, Chen CM, Wouters MA, Bhattacharya S, Plachta N, Dunwoodie SL, Chapman G, Blanpain C, Harvey RP. Elife. 2015 Jul 6;4. doi: 10.7554/eLife.06942. PubMed 26146939.
Backbone
  Vector backbone: pENTR 2B
  Backbone manufacturer: Invitrogen
  Backbone size w/o insert (bp): 2718
  Vector type: Entry Vector
Growth in bacteria
  Bacterial resistance: Kanamycin, 50 μg/mL
  Growth temperature: 37°C
  Growth strain: NEB Stable
  Copy number: High Copy
Gene/Insert
  Gene/Insert name: NKX2-5 Y191C
  Species: M. musculus (mouse)
  Insert size (bp): 957
  Mutation: Point mutation Y191C
  Entrez Gene: Nkx2-5 (a.k.a. Csx, Nkx-2.5, Nkx2.5, tinman)
  Cloning method: Restriction Enzyme; 5′ cloning site BamHI (unknown if destroyed); 3′ cloning site NotI (unknown if destroyed)
Terms and licenses: Academic/Nonprofit Terms; Industry Terms: Not Available to Industry
Depositor comments: The mouse NKX2-5Y191C mutant was generated by site-directed mutagenesis of the Nkx2-5 cDNA using the following primer and its reverse complement: TCCAGAACCGTCGCTGCAAGTGCAAGCGACAG. Insert contains Kozak sequence and no stop codon
How to cite: pENTR-2B-Nkx2-5 Y191C was a gift from Richard Harvey (Addgene plasmid # 98613 ; http://n2t.net/addgene:98613 ; RRID:Addgene_98613)
