[The description below was written by a language model from this plasmid's Addgene catalogue record and pLannotate feature annotations shown in this document.]
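Description:
pENTR-2B-Nkx2-5 Y191C is a Gateway entry clone built on the Invitrogen pENTR 2B backbone and carrying a mutant mouse Nkx2-5 coding sequence. It is a small bacterial plasmid (the sequenced record is about 3.2 kb) that replicates from a high-copy ColE1/pUC-type origin and is selected with kanamycin through an aminoglycoside phosphotransferase gene. The rrnB T1 and T2 transcription terminators lie upstream of the cloning region, where they limit read-through transcription from the backbone into the insert. As an entry vector it has no annotated promoter driving the insert, so expression depends on the destination vector into which the cassette is transferred.

The payload is a roughly 957 bp Nkx2-5 cDNA inserted between BamHI and NotI sites and flanked by attL1 and attL2, the recombination sites used in the LR Clonase reaction to move an insert directionally into attR-containing destination vectors. Nkx2-5 encodes a transcription factor required for heart and spleen development that cooperates with GATA4 to activate cardiac target genes. This version carries the Y191C point substitution, introduced by site-directed mutagenesis. The depositor notes that the insert includes a Kozak sequence for efficient translation initiation and lacks a stop codon, an arrangement that permits in-frame C-terminal fusions to tags or other domains supplied by the destination vector. The associated publication concerns NKX2-5 mutations causative for congenital heart disease and the genomic targets they retain or acquire, so the clone serves as a source for generating expression constructs of this mutant for such functional comparisons.
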