Features (pLannotate 1.2.2; 7 found; start..end, strand, type, name):
      1..100     +  protein_bind   attL1: mutant version of attL; recombination site for the Gateway® LR reaction LR Clonase™
    136..1089    +  CDS            Nkx2-5: NKX25_MOUSE - Also known as Csx, Nkx-2.5, Nkx2e. Experimental evidence at protein level: Swiss-Prot protein existence level 1. Transcription factor required for the development of the heart and the spleen (PubMed:9584153, PubMed:19483677, PubMed:22560297). During heart development, acts as a transcriptional activator of ANF in cooperation with GATA4 (PubMed:9584153). Binds to the core DNA motif of NPPA promoter (PubMed:19483677). Together with PBX1, required for spleen development through a mechanism that involves CDKN2B repression (PubMed:22560297). From Mus musculus (Mouse).
   1115..1214    -  protein_bind   attL2: mutant version of attL; recombination site for the Gateway® LR reaction LR Clonase™
   1337..2146    +  CDS            KanR: aminoglycoside phosphotransferase; aph(3')-Ia; confers resistance to kanamycin in bacteria or G418 (Geneticin®) in eukaryotes
   2236..2824    +  rep_origin     ori: high-copy-number ColE1/pMB1/pBR322/pUC origin of replication
   2992..3035    -  terminator     rrnB T1 terminator: Escherichia coli rrnB; transcription terminator T1 from the E. coli rrnB gene
   3167..3194    +  terminator     rrnB T2 terminator: transcription terminator T2 from the E. coli rrnB gene
>Addgene plasmid #98613 | pENTR-2B-Nkx2-5 Y191C | addgene full sequence | sequence record 189185 | Addgene NGS Result
CAAATAATGATTTTATTTTGACTGATAGTGACCTGTTCGTTGCAACAAATTGATAAGCAATGCTTTTTTA
TAATGCCAACTTTGTACAAAAAAGCAGGCTGGCGCCGGAACCAATTCAGTCGACTGGATCCGACCATGTT
CCCCAGCCCTGCGCTCACACCCACGCCTTTCTCAGTCAAAGACATCCTGAACCTGGAGCAGCAGCAGCGT
AGCCTGGCGTCTGGGGACCTGTCTGCGCGCCTCGAGGCCACCCTGGCCCCTGCCTCCTGCATGCTGGCCG
CCTTCAAGCCCGAGGCCTACTCTGGCCCCGAGGCGGCAGCGTCCGGCCTGGCAGAGCTGCGCGCGGAGAT
GGGCCCCGCGCCTTCGCCCCCCAAGTGCTCTCCTGCTTTCCCAGCCGCCCCCACATTTTACCCGGGAGCC
TACGGTGACCCTGACCCAGCCAAAGACCCTCGGGCGGATAAAAAAGAGCTGTGCGCGCTGCAGAAGGCAG
TGGAGCTGGACAAAGCCGAGACGGATGGCGCCGAGAGACCACGCGCACGGCGGCGACGGAAGCCACGCGT
GCTCTTCTCGCAGGCGCAGGTCTACGAGCTGGAGCGGCGCTTCAAGCAACAGCGGTACCTGTCGGCGCCA
GAGCGCGACCAGCTGGCCAGCGTGCTGAAGCTCACGTCCACGCAGGTCAAGATCTGGTTCCAGAACCGTC
GCTGCAAGTGCAAGCGACAGCGGCAGGACCAGACTCTGGAGCTTCTGGGGCCGCCGCCGCCGCCCGCGCG
CAGGATCGCGGTGCCCGTGCTGGTGCGCGACGGGAAGCCCTGCCTGGGGGACCCCGCGGCCTACGCTCCC
GCCTACGGCGTGGGTCTCAATGCCTATGGCTACAACGCCTACCCCTACCCCAGCTACGGCGGCGCGGCCT
GCAGTCCCGGCTACAGCTGCGCCGCCTACCCCGCTGCGCCCCCCGCCGCGCAGCCCCCCGCCGCCTCCGC
CAACAGCAACTTCGTGAACTTTGGCGTCGGGGACTTGAACACCGTGCAGAGTCCCGGGATGCCGCAGGGC
AATTCGGGCGTCTCCACGCTGCACGGCATCCGAGCCTGGTCGCGGCCGCACTCGAGATATCTAGACCCAG
CTTTCTTGTACAAAGTTGGCATTATAAGAAAGCATTGCTTATCAATTTGTTGCAACGAACAGGTCACTAT
CAGTCAAAATAAAATCATTATTTGCCATCCAGCTGCAGCTCTGGCCCGTGTCTCAAAATCTCTGATGTTA
CATTGCACAAGATAAAAATATATCATCATGAACAATAAAACTGTCTGCTTACATAAACAGTAATACAAGG
GGTGTTATGAGCCATATTCAACGGGAAACGTCGAGGCCGCGATTAAATTCCAACATGGATGCTGATTTAT
ATGGGTATAAATGGGCTCGCGATAATGTCGGGCAATCAGGTGCGACAATCTATCGCTTGTATGGGAAGCC
CGATGCGCCAGAGTTGTTTCTGAAACATGGCAAAGGTAGCGTTGCCAATGATGTTACAGATGAGATGGTC
AGACTAAACTGGCTGACGGAATTTATGCCTCTTCCGACCATCAAGCATTTTATCCGTACTCCTGATGATG
CATGGTTACTCACCACTGCGATCCCCGGAAAAACAGCATTCCAGGTATTAGAAGAATATCCTGATTCAGG
TGAAAATATTGTTGATGCGCTGGCAGTGTTCCTGCGCCGGTTGCATTCGATTCCTGTTTGTAATTGTCCT
TTTAACAGCGATCGCGTATTTCGTCTCGCTCAGGCGCAATCACGAATGAATAACGGTTTGGTTGATGCGA
GTGATTTTGATGACGAGCGTAATGGCTGGCCTGTTGAACAAGTCTGGAAAGAAATGCATAAACTTTTGCC
ATTCTCACCGGATTCAGTCGTCACTCATGGTGATTTCTCACTTGATAACCTTATTTTTGACGAGGGGAAA
TTAATAGGTTGTATTGATGTTGGACGAGTCGGAATCGCAGACCGATACCAGGATCTTGCCATCCTATGGA
ACTGCCTCGGTGAGTTTTCTCCTTCATTACAGAAACGGCTTTTTCAAAAATATGGTATTGATAATCCTGA
TATGAATAAATTGCAGTTTCATTTGATGCTCGATGAGTTTTTCTAATCAGAATTGGTTAATTGGTTGTAA
CATTATTCAGATTGGGCCCCGTTCCACTGAGCGTCAGACCCCGTAGAAAAGATCAAAGGATCTTCTTGAG
ATCCTTTTTTTCTGCGCGTAATCTGCTGCTTGCAAACAAAAAAACCACCGCTACCAGCGGTGGTTTGTTT
GCCGGATCAAGAGCTACCAACTCTTTTTCCGAAGGTAACTGGCTTCAGCAGAGCGCAGATACCAAATACT
GTTCTTCTAGTGTAGCCGTAGTTAGGCCACCACTTCAAGAACTCTGTAGCACCGCCTACATACCTCGCTC
TGCTAATCCTGTTACCAGTGGCTGCTGCCAGTGGCGATAAGTCGTGTCTTACCGGGTTGGACTCAAGACG
ATAGTTACCGGATAAGGCGCAGCGGTCGGGCTGAACGGGGGGTTCGTGCACACAGCCCAGCTTGGAGCGA
ACGACCTACACCGAACTGAGATACCTACAGCGTGAGCTATGAGAAAGCGCCACGCTTCCCGAAGGGAGAA
AGGCGGACAGGTATCCGGTAAGCGGCAGGGTCGGAACAGGAGAGCGCACGAGGGAGCTTCCAGGGGGAAA
CGCCTGGTATCTTTATAGTCCTGTCGGGTTTCGCCACCTCTGACTTGAGCGTCGATTTTTGTGATGCTCG
TCAGGGGGGCGGAGCCTATGGAAAAACGCCAGCAACGCGGCCTTTTTACGGTTCCTGGCCTTTTGCTGGC
CTTTTGCTCACATGTTCTTTCCTGCGTTATCCCCTGATTCTGTGGATAACCGTATTACCGCTAGCATGGA
TCTCGGGGACGTCTAACTACTAAGCGAGAGTAGGGAACTGCCAGGCATCAAATAAAACGAAAGGCTCAGT
CGGAAGACTGGGCCTTTCGTTTTATCTGTTGTTTGTCGGTGAACGCTCTCCTGAGTAGGACAAATCCGCC
GGGAGCGGATTTGAACGTTGTGAAGCAACGGCCCGGAGGGTGGCGGGCAGGACGCCCGCCATAAACTGCC
AGGCATCAAACTAAGCAGAAGGCCATCCTGACGGATGGCCTTTTTGCGTTTCTACAAACTCTTCCTGTTA
GTTAGTTACTTAAGCTCGGGCCC
